Addgene plasmid #197160: pAAV-CAG-emiRFP670-P2A-GFP
Purpose: Expresses the protein of emiRFP670-P2A-GFP in mammalian cells
Depositing lab: Kiryl Piatkevich. Depositing organization: Westlake University. Publication: Quantitative assessment of near-infrared fluorescent proteins. Zhang H, Papadaki S, Sun X, Wang X, Drobizhev M, Yao L, Rehbock M, Koster RW, Wu L, Namikawa K, Piatkevich KD. Nat Methods. 2023 Sep 4. doi: 10.1038/s41592-023-01975-z. PubMed 37666982.
Backbone
  Vector backbone: pAAV-CAG-WPRE
  Vector type: AAV
Growth in bacteria
  Bacterial resistance: Ampicillin, 100 μg/mL
  Growth temperature: 37°C
  Growth strain: NEB Stable
  Copy number: High Copy
Gene/Insert
  Gene/Insert name: emiRFP670-P2A-GFP
  Species: M. musculus (mouse)
  Cloning method: Gibson Cloning
Terms and licenses: Academic/Nonprofit Terms; Industry Terms: Not Available to Industry
Depositor comments: Please visit https://www.researchsquare.com/article/rs-797586/v1 for preprint.
How to cite: pAAV-CAG-emiRFP670-P2A-GFP was a gift from Kiryl Piatkevich (Addgene plasmid # 197160 ; http://n2t.net/addgene:197160 ; RRID:Addgene_197160)
