[The description below was written by a language model from this plasmid's Addgene catalogue record and pLannotate feature annotations shown in this document.]
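Description:
pAAV-CAG-emiRFP670-P2A-GFP is an adeno-associated virus transfer plasmid built on the pAAV-CAG-WPRE backbone for expressing a two-colour fluorescent protein cassette in mammalian cells. The 6,464 nt plasmid is maintained in E. coli through a high-copy ColE1/pUC-type origin and selected with ampicillin via the β-lactamase gene and its own promoter. An f1 phage origin is also present. Two AAV2 inverted terminal repeats, one annotated as a fragment, flank the expression cassette. These repeats are the cis elements needed for replication and packaging of the intervening DNA into AAV particles when helper functions are supplied in trans. The listed recombination-deficient growth strain fits the known instability of ITRs.

Expression is driven by the composite CAG promoter, annotated here as a CMV enhancer fragment, the chicken β-actin promoter and chimeric β-actin/β-globin intron sequence, which gives strong, broadly active transcription. The open reading frame encodes emiRFP670, a near-infrared fluorescent protein derived from a Rhodopseudomonas palustris bacteriophytochrome that needs biliverdin as its chromophore. It is followed by EGFP. The P2A self-cleaving peptide named in the construct title is not separately annotated but presumably occupies the gap between the two coding sequences, so that both proteins come from one transcript at roughly equal amounts. The catalogue lists mouse as the insert species, although neither fluorescent protein is of mouse origin. A WPRE downstream enhances transcript stability and expression, and an SV40 polyadenylation signal is annotated after it, on the reverse strand. The short HBB, lacI, lacZα and large T antigen hits are residual backbone fragments. Co-expressed GFP can serve as an internal reference for normalising near-infrared signal, in keeping with the associated study's quantitative comparison of near-infrared fluorescent proteins.
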