Features (pLannotate 1.2.2; 19 found; start..end, strand, type, name):
     31..279     +  enhancer       CMV enhancer (fragment): human cytomegalovirus immediate early enhancer
    281..557     +  promoter       chicken β-actin promoter: No description available
    558..693     +  intron         hybrid intron (fragment): hybrid between chicken β-actin (CBA) and minute virus of mice (MMV) introns (Gray et al., 2011)
    782..912     +  intron         chimeric intron (fragment): chimera between introns from chicken β-actin and rabbit β-globin
    910..972     +  CDS            HBB (fragment): HBB_LEPEU - Experimental evidence at protein level: Swiss-Prot protein existence level 1. Involved in oxygen transport from the lung to the various peripheral tissues. From Lepus europaeus (European hare).
    984..1913    +  CDS            emiRFP670: emiRFP670 is a basic (constitutively fluorescent) near ir fluorescent protein published in 2020, derived from Rhodopseudomonas palustris. It has low acid sensitivity. It requires the cofactor biliverdin for fluorescence.
   2007..2723    +  CDS            EGFP: the original enhanced GFP (Yang et al., 1996) mammalian codon-optimized
   2724..2748    +  misc_feature   MCS (fragment): pBluescript multiple cloning site
   2748..3336    +  misc_feature   WPRE: woodchuck hepatitis virus posttranscriptional regulatory element
   3379..3500    -  polyA_signal   SV40 poly(A) signal: SV40 polyadenylation signal
   3523..3591    -  CDS            large T antigen (fragment): large T antigen from SV40 (simian virus 40)
   3662..3795    +  repeat_region  AAV2 ITR: inverted terminal repeat of adeno-associated virus serotype 2 inverted
   3789..3845    -  CDS            lacI (fragment): lac repressor; lacI; The lac repressor binds to the lac operator to inhibit transcription in E. coli. This inhibition can be relieved by adding lactose or isopropyl-β-D-thiogalactopyranoside (IPTG).
   4028..4616    -  rep_origin     ori: high-copy-number ColE1/pMB1/pBR322/pUC origin of replication
   4787..5647    -  CDS            AmpR: β-lactamase; bla; confers resistance to ampicillin, carbenicillin, and related antibiotics
   5648..5752    -  promoter       AmpR promoter: bla
   5805..6233    -  rep_origin     f1 ori (sequence partly withheld): f1 bacteriophage origin of replication; arrow indicates direction of (+) strand synthesis
   6238..6307    -  CDS            lacZα (fragment): LacZα fragment of β-galactosidase; lacZ fragment
   6302..6434    -  repeat_region  AAV2 ITR (fragment): inverted terminal repeat of adeno-associated virus serotype 2 inverted
>Addgene plasmid #197160 | pAAV-CAG-emiRFP670-P2A-GFP | addgene full sequence | sequence record 387133 | Addgene NGS Result
TATCTACGTAGCCATGCTCTAGGAAGAGTACCATTGACGTCAATAATGACGTATGTTCCCATAGTAACGC
CAATAGGGACTTTCCATTGACGTCAATGGGTGGAGTATTTACGGTAAACTGCCCACTTGGCAGTACATCA
AGTGTATCATATGCCAAGTACGCCCCCTATTGACGTCAATGACGGTAAATGGCCCGCCTGGCATTATGCC
CAGTACATGACCTTATGGGACTTTCCTACTTGGCAGTACATCTACGTATTAGTCATCGCTATTACCATGG
TCGAGGTGAGCCCCACGTTCTGCTTCACTCTCCCCATCTCCCCCCCCTCCCCACCCCCAATTTTGTATTT
ATTTATTTTTTAATTATTTTGTGCAGCGATGGGGGCGGGGGGGGGGGGGGGSGCGCGCCAGGCGGGGCGG
GGCGGGGSGRGGGGCGGGGCGGGGCGAGGCGGAGAGGTGCGGCGGCAGCCAATCAGAGCGGCGCGCTCCG
AAAGTTTCCTTTTATGGCGAGGCGGCGGCGGCGGCGGCCCTATAAAAAGCGAAGCGCGCGGCGGGCGGGA
GTCGCTGCGCGCTGCCTTCGCCCCGTGCCCCGCTCCGCCGCCGCCTCGCGCCGCCCGCCCCGGCTCTGAC
TGACCGCGTTACTCCCACAGGTGAGCGGGCGGGACGGCCCTTCTCCTCCGGGCTGTAATTAGCGCTTGGT
TTAATGACGGCTTGTTTCTTTTCTGTGGCTGCGTGAAAGCCTTGAGGGGCTCCGGGAGGGCCCTTTGTGC
GGGGGGAGCGGCTCGGGGCTGTCCGCGGGGGGACGGCTGCCTTCGGGGGGGACGGGGCAGGGCGGGGTTC
GGCTTCTGGCGTGTGACCGGCGGCTCTAGAGCCTCTGCTAACCATGTTCATGCCTTCTTCTTTTTCCTAC
AGCTCCTGGGCAACGTGCTGGTTATTGTGCTGTCTCATCATTTTGGCAAAGAATTGGATCCGGTACCGCC
ACCATGGCCGAGGGCAGCGTGGCCAGACAGCCCGACCTGCTGACCTGCGAACATGAAGAGATCCACCTCG
CCGGCTCGATCCAGCCGCATGGCGCGCTTCTGGTCGTCAGCGAACATGATCATCGCGTCATCCAGGCCAG
CGCCAACGCCGCGGAATTTCTGAATCTCGGAAGCGTACTCGGCGTTCCGCTCGCCGAGATCGACGGCGAT
CTGTTGATCAAGATCCTGCCGCATCTCGATCCCACCGCCGAAGGCATGCCGGTCGCGGTGCGCTGCCGGA
TCGGCAATCCCTCTACGGAGTACTGCGGTCTGATGCATCGGCCTCCGGAAGGCGGGCTGATCATCGAACT
CGAACGTGCCGGCCCGTCGATCGATCTGTCAGGCACGCTGGCGCCGGCGCTGGAGCGGATCCGCACGGCG
GGTTCACTGCGCGCGCTGTGCGATGACACCGTGCTGCTGTTTCAGCAGTGCACCGGCTACGACCGGGTGA
TGGTGTATCGTTTCGATGAGCAAGGCCACGGCCTGGTATTCTCCGAGTGCCATGTGCCTGGGCTCGAATC
CTATTTCGGCAACCGCTATCCGTCGTCGACTGTCCCGCAGATGGCGCGGCAGCTGTACGTGCGGCAGCGC
GTCCGCGTGCTGGTCGACGTCACCTATCAGCCGGTGCCGCTGGAGCCGCGGCTGTCGCCGCTGACCGGGC
GCGATCTCGACATGTCGGGCTGCTTCCTGCGCTCGATGTCGCCGTGCCATCTGCAGTTCCTGAAGGACAT
GGGCGTGCGCGCCACCCTGGCGGTGTCGCTGGTGGTCGGCGGCAAGCTGTGGGGCCTGGTTGTCTGTCAC
CATTATCTGCCGCGCTTCATCCGTTTCGAGCTGCGGGCGATCTGCAAACGGCTCGCCGAAAGGATCGCGA
CGCGGATCACCGCGCTTGAGAGCCGACCGGTTCACGTGGGAAGTGGGGCTACAAACTTCTCACTGCTGAA
ACAGGCCGGGGATGTGGAGGAAAACCCAGGACCACACGTGACTAGTGTGAGCAAGGGCGAGGAGCTGTTC
ACCGGGGTGGTGCCCATCCTGGTCGAGCTGGACGGCGACGTAAACGGCCACAAGTTCAGCGTGTCCGGCG
AGGGCGAGGGCGATGCCACCTACGGCAAGCTGACCCTGAAGTTCATCTGCACCACCGGCAAGCTGCCCGT
GCCCTGGCCCACCCTCGTGACCACCCTGACCTACGGCGTGCAGTGCTTCAGCCGCTACCCCGACCACATG
AAGCAGCACGACTTCTTCAAGTCCGCCATGCCCGAAGGCTACGTCCAGGAGCGCACCATCTTCTTCAAGG
ACGACGGCAACTACAAGACCCGCGCCGAGGTGAAGTTCGAGGGCGACACCCTGGTGAACCGCATCGAGCT
GAAGGGCATCGACTTCAAGGAGGACGGCAACATCCTGGGGCACAAGCTGGAGTACAACTACAACAGCCAC
AACGTCTATATCATGGCCGACAAGCAGAAGAACGGCATCAAGGTGAACTTCAAGATCCGCCACAACATCG
AGGACGGCAGCGTGCAGCTCGCCGACCACTACCAGCAGAACACCCCCATCGGCGACGGCCCCGTGCTGCT
GCCCGACAACCACTACCTGAGCACCCAGTCCGCCCTGAGCAAAGACCCCAACGAGAAGCGCGATCACATG
GTCCTGCTGGAGTTCGTGACCGCCGCCGGGATCACTCTCGGCATGGACGAGCTGTACAAGTAAGAATTCG
ATATCAAGCTTATCGATAATCAACCTCTGGATTACAAAATTTGTGAAAGATTGACTGGTATTCTTAACTA
TGTTGCTCCTTTTACGCTATGTGGATACGCTGCTTTAATGCCTTTGTATCATGCTATTGCTTCCCGTATG
GCTTTCATTTTCTCCTCCTTGTATAAATCCTGGTTGCTGTCTCTTTATGAGGAGTTGTGGCCCGTTGTCA
GGCAACGTGGCGTGGTGTGCACTGTGTTTGCTGACGCAACCCCCACTGGTTGGGGCATTGCCACCACCTG
TCAGCTCCTTTCCGGGACTTTCGCTTTCCCCCTCCCTATTGCCACGGCGGAACTCATCGCCGCCTGCCTT
GCCCGCTGCTGGACAGGGGCTCGGCTGTTGGGCACTGACAATTCCGTGGTGTTGTCGGGGAAATCATCGT
CCTTTCCTTGGCTGCTCGCCTGTGTTGCCACCTGGATTCTGCGCGGGACGTCCTTCTGCTACGTCCCTTC
GGCCCTCAATCCAGCGGACCTTCCTTCCCGCGGCCTGCTGCCGGCTCTGCGGCCTCTTCCGCGTCTTCGC
CTTCGCCCTCAGACGAGTCGGATCTCCCTTTGGGCCGCCTCCCCGCATCGATACCGTCGACCCGGGCGGC
CGCTTCGAGCAGACATGATAAGATACATTGATGAGTTTGGACAAACCACAACTAGAATGCAGTGAAAAAA
ATGCTTTATTTGTGAAATTTGTGATGCTATTGCTTTATTTGTAACCATTATAAGCTGCAATAAACAAGTT
AACAACAACAATTGCATTCATTTTATGTTTCAGGTTCAGGGGGAGATGTGGGAGGTTTTTTAAAGCAAGT
AAAACCTCTACAAATGTGGTAAAATCGATAAGGATCTTCCTAGAGCATGGCTACGTAGATAAGTAGCATG
GCGGGTTAATCATTAACTACAAGGAACCCCTAGTGATGGAGTTGGCCACTCCCTCTCTGCGCGCTCGCTC
GCTCACTGAGGCCGGGCGACCAAAGGTCGCCCGACGCCCGGGCTTTGCCCGGGCGGCCTCAGTGAGCGAG
CGAGCGCGCAGCTGCATTAATGAATCGGCCAACGCGCGGGGAGAGGCGGTTTGCGTATTGGGCGCTCTTC
CGCTTCCTCGCTCACTGACTCGCTGCGCTCGGTCGTTCGGCTGCGGCGAGCGGTATCAGCTCACTCAAAG
GCGGTAATACGGTTATCCACAGAATCAGGGGATAACGCAGGAAAGAACATGTGAGCAAAAGGCCAGCAAA
AGGCCAGGAACCGTAAAAAGGCCGCGTTGCTGGCGTTTTTCCATAGGCTCCGCCCCCCTGACGAGCATCA
CAAAAATCGACGCTCAAGTCAGAGGTGGCGAAACCCGACAGGACTATAAAGATACCAGGCGTTTCCCCCT
GGAAGCTCCCTCGTGCGCTCTCCTGTTCCGACCCTGCCGCTTACCGGATACCTGTCCGCCTTTCTCCCTT
CGGGAAGCGTGGCGCTTTCTCATAGCTCACGCTGTAGGTATCTCAGTTCGGTGTAGGTCGTTCGCTCCAA
GCTGGGCTGTGTGCACGAACCCCCCGTTCAGCCCGACCGCTGCGCCTTATCCGGTAACTATCGTCTTGAG
TCCAACCCGGTAAGACACGACTTATCGCCACTGGCAGCAGCCACTGGTAACAGGATTAGCAGAGCGAGGT
ATGTAGGCGGTGCTACAGAGTTCTTGAAGTGGTGGCCTAACTACGGCTACACTAGAAGAACAGTATTTGG
TATCTGCGCTCTGCTGAAGCCAGTTACCTTCGGAAAAAGAGTTGGTAGCTCTTGATCCGGCAAACAAACC
ACCGCTGGTAGCGGTGGTTTTTTTGTTTGCAAGCAGCAGATTACGCGCAGAAAAAAAGGATCTCAAGAAG
ATCCTTTGATCTTTTCTACGGGGTCTGACGCTCAGTGGAACGAAAACTCACGTTAAGGGATTTTGGTCAT
GAGATTATCAAAAAGGATCTTCACCTAGATCCTTTTAAATTAAAAATGAAGTTTTAAATCAATCTAAAGT
ATATATGAGTAAACTTGGTCTGACAGTTACCAATGCTTAATCAGTGAGGCACCTATCTCAGCGATCTGTC
TATTTCGTTCATCCATAGTTGCCTGACTCCCCGTCGTGTAGATAACTACGATACGGGAGGGCTTACCATC
TGGCCCCAGTGCTGCAATGATACCGCGAGACCCACGCTCACCGGCTCCAGATTTATCAGCAATAAACCAG
CCAGCCGGAAGGGCCGAGCGCAGAAGTGGTCCTGCAACTTTATCCGCCTCCATCCAGTCTATTAATTGTT
GCCGGGAAGCTAGAGTAAGTAGTTCGCCAGTTAATAGTTTGCGCAACGTTGTTGCCATTGCTACAGGCAT
CGTGGTGTCACGCTCGTCGTTTGGTATGGCTTCATTCAGCTCCGGTTCCCAACGATCAAGGCGAGTTACA
TGATCCCCCATGTTGTGCAAAAAAGCGGTTAGCTCCTTCGGTCCTCCGATCGTTGTCAGAAGTAAGTTGG
CCGCAGTGTTATCACTCATGGTTATGGCAGCACTGCATAATTCTCTTACTGTCATGCCATCCGTAAGATG
CTTTTCTGTGACTGGTGAGTACTCAACCAAGTCATTCTGAGAATAGTGTATGCGGCGACCGAGTTGCTCT
TGCCCGGCGTCAATACGGGATAATACCGCGCCACATAGCAGAACTTTAAAAGTGCTCATCATTGGAAAAC
GTTCTTCGGGGCGAAAACTCTCAAGGATCTTACCGCTGTTGAGATCCAGTTCGATGTAACCCACTCGTGC
ACCCAACTGATCTTCAGCATCTTTTACTTTCACCAGCGTTTCTGGGTGAGCAAAAACAGGAAGGCAAAAT
GCCGCAAAAAAGGGAATAAGGGCGACACGGAAATGTTGAATACTCATACTCTTCCTTTTTCAATATTATT
GAAGCATTTATCAGGGTTATTGTCTCATGAGCGGATACATATTTGAATGTATTTAGAAAAATAAACAAAT
AGGGGTTCCGCGCACATTTCCCCGAAAAGTGCCACCTAAATTGTAAGCGTTAATATTTTGTTAAAATTCG
CGTTAAATTTTTGTTAAATCAGCTCATTTTTTAACCAATAGGCCGAAATCGGCAAAATCCCTTATAAATC
AAAAGAATAGACCGAGATAGGGT
[37 nt withheld, positions 5904-5940]
AAAGAACGTGGACTCCAACGTCAAAGG
[49 nt withheld, positions 5968-6016]
T
[91 nt withheld, positions 6018-6108]
G
[124 nt withheld, positions 6110-6233]
CCCATTCGCCATTCAGGCTGCGCAACTGTTGGGAAGGGCGATCGGTGCGGGCCTCTTCGCTATTACGCCA
GCTGCGCGCTCGCTCGCTCACTGAGGCCGCCCGGGCAAAGCCCGGGCGTCGGGCGACCTTTGGTCGCCCG
GCCTCAGTGAGCGAGCGAGCGCGCAGAGAGGGAGTGGCCAACTCCATCACTAGGGGTTCCTTGTAGTTAA
TGATTAACCCGCCATGCTACT
