>Addgene plasmid #197160 | pAAV-CAG-emiRFP670-P2A-GFP | depositor partial sequence | sequence record 383310 | pAAV-CAG-emiRFP670-P2A-GFP sequence 3926 bps
CAGTACCATGACGTCAGGCGGCCATCGTGGTACGCCGATCCGTGCCGGTCGCTGATTATTATGCAGCTGC
CCGCTCGCTCGCTCACTGAGCCGCCGGGCAAAGCCCGGGCGTCGGGCGACTTTGTTCGCCCGCCCTCAGT
GACCGACCGAACCGCCCCAGAGAGGAGTGCACTCATCACTAGGGTCTGTAGTAATGATTAACCCGCCATG
CTACTATCTACGTAGCCATGCTCTAGGAAGAGTACCATTGACGTCAATAATGACGTATGTTCCCATAGTA
ACGCCAATAGGGACTTTCCATTGACGTCAATGGGTGGAGTATTTACGGTAAACTGCCCACTTGGCAGTAC
ATCAAGTGTATCATATGCCAAGTACGCCCCCTATTGACGTCAATGACGGTAAATGGCCCGCCTGGCATTA
TGCCCAGTACATGACCTTATGGGACTTTCCTACTTGGCAGTACATCTACGTATTAGTCATCGCTATTACC
ATGGTCGAGGTGAGCCCCACGTTCTGCTTCACTCTCCCCATCTCCCCCCCCTCCCCACCCCCAATTTTGT
ATTTATTTATTTTTTAATTATTTTGTGCAGCGATGGGGGCGGGGGGGGGGGGGGGGCGCGCGCCAGGCGG
GGCGGGGCGGGGCGAGGGGCGGGGCGGGGCGAGGCGGAGAGGTGCGGCGGCAGCCAATCAGAGCGGCGCG
CTCCGAAAGTTTCCTTTTATGGCGAGGCGGCGGCGGCGGCGGCCCTATAAAAAGCGAAGCGCGCGGCGGG
CGGGAGTCGCTGCGCGCTGCCTTCGCCCCGTGCCCCGCTCCGCCGCCGCCTCGCGCCGCCCGCCCCGGCT
CTGACTGACCGCGTTACTCCCACAGGTGAGCGGGCGGGACGGCCCTTCTCCTCCGGGCTGTAATTAGCGC
TTGGTTTAATGACGGCTTGTTTCTTTTCTGTGGCTGCGTGAAAGCCTTGAGGGGCTCCGGGAGGGCCCTT
TGTGCGGGGGGAGCGGCTCGGGGCTGTCCGCGGGGGGACGGCTGCCTTCGGGGGGGACGGGGCAGGGCGG
GGTTCGGCTTCTGGCGTGTGACCGGCGGCTCTAGAGCCTCTGCTAACCATGTTCATGCCTTCTTCTTTTT
CCTACAGCTCCTGGGCAACGTGCTGGTTATTGTGCTGTCTCATCATTTTGGCAAAGAATTGGATCCGGTA
CCGCCACCATGGCCGAGGGCAGCGTGGCCAGACAGCCCGACCTGCTGACCTGCGAACATGAAGAGATCCA
CCTCGCCGGCTCGATCCAGCCGCATGGCGCGCTTCTGGTCGTCAGCGAACATGATCATCGCGTCATCCAG
GCCAGCGCCAACGCCGCGGAATTTCTGAATCTCGGAAGCGTACTCGGCGTTCCGCTCGCCGAGATCGACG
GCGATCTGTTGATCAAGATCCTGCCGCATCTCGATCCCACCGCCGAAGGCATGCCGGTCGCGGTGCGCTG
CCGGATCGGCAATCCCTCTACGGAGTACTGCGGTCTGATGCATCGGCCTCCGGAAGGCGGGCTGATCATC
GAACTCGAACGTGCCGGCCCGTCGATCGATCTGTCAGGCACGCTGGCGCCGGCGCTGGAGCGGATCCGCA
CGGCGGGTTCACTGCGCGCGCTGTGCGATGACACCGTGCTGCTGTTTCAGCAGTGCACCGGCTACGACCG
GGTGATGGTGTATCGTTTCGATGAGCAAGGCCACGGCCTGGTATTCTCCGAGTGCCATGTGCCTGGGCTC
GAATCCTATTTCGGCAACCGCTATCCGTCGTCGACTGTCCCGCAGATGGCGCGGCAGCTGTACGTGCGGC
AGCGCGTCCGCGTGCTGGTCGACGTCACCTATCAGCCGGTGCCGCTGGAGCCGCGGCTGTCGCCGCTGAC
CGGGCGCGATCTCGACATGTCGGGCTGCTTCCTGCGCTCGATGTCGCCGTGCCATCTGCAGTTCCTGAAG
GACATGGGCGTGCGCGCCACCCTGGCGGTGTCGCTGGTGGTCGGCGGCAAGCTGTGGGGCCTGGTTGTCT
GTCACCATTATCTGCCGCGCTTCATCCGTTTCGAGCTGCGGGCGATCTGCAAACGGCTCGCCGAAAGGAT
CGCGACGCGGATCACCGCGCTTGAGAGCCGACCGGTTCACGTGGGAAGTGGGGCTACAAACTTCTCACTG
CTGAAACAGGCCGGGGATGTGGAGGAAAACCCAGGACCACACGTGACTAGTGTGAGCAAGGGCGAGGAGC
TGTTCACCGGGGTGGTGCCCATCCTGGTCGAGCTGGACGGCGACGTAAACGGCCACAAGTTCAGCGTGTC
CGGCGAGGGCGAGGGCGATGCCACCTACGGCAAGCTGACCCTGAAGTTCATCTGCACCACCGGCAAGCTG
CCCGTGCCCTGGCCCACCCTCGTGACCACCCTGACCTACGGCGTGCAGTGCTTCAGCCGCTACCCCGACC
ACATGAAGCAGCACGACTTCTTCAAGTCCGCCATGCCCGAAGGCTACGTCCAGGAGCGCACCATCTTCTT
CAAGGACGACGGCAACTACAAGACCCGCGCCGAGGTGAAGTTCGAGGGCGACACCCTGGTGAACCGCATC
GAGCTGAAGGGCATCGACTTCAAGGAGGACGGCAACATCCTGGGGCACAAGCTGGAGTACAACTACAACA
GCCACAACGTCTATATCATGGCCGACAAGCAGAAGAACGGCATCAAGGTGAACTTCAAGATCCGCCACAA
CATCGAGGACGGCAGCGTGCAGCTCGCCGACCACTACCAGCAGAACACCCCCATCGGCGACGGCCCCGTG
CTGCTGCCCGACAACCACTACCTGAGCACCCAGTCCGCCCTGAGCAAAGACCCCAACGAGAAGCGCGATC
ACATGGTCCTGCTGGAGTTCGTGACCGCCGCCGGGATCACTCTCGGCATGGACGAGCTGTACAAGTAAGA
ATTCGATATCAAGCTTATCGATAATCAACCTCTGGATTACAAAATTTGTGAAAGATTGACTGGTATTCTT
AACTATGTTGCTCCTTTTACGCTATGTGGATACGCTGCTTTAATGCCTTTGTATCATGCTATTGCTTCCC
GTATGGCTTTCATTTTCTCCTCCTTGTATAAATCCTGGTTGCTGTCTCTTTATGAGGAGTTGTGGCCCGT
TGTCAGGCAACGTGGCGTGGTGTGCACTGTGTTTGCTGACGCAACCCCCACTGGTTGGGGCATTGCCACC
ACCTGTCAGCTCCTTTCCGGGACTTTCGCTTTCCCCCTCCCTATTGCCACGGCGGAACTCATCGCCGCCT
GCCTTGCCCGCTGCTGGACAGGGGCTCGGCTGTTGGGCACTGACAATTCCGTGGTGTTGTCGGGGAAATC
ATCGTCCTTTCCTTGGCTGCTCGCCTGTGTTGCCACCTGGATTCTGCGCGGGACGTCCTTCTGCTACGTC
CCTTCGGCCCTCAATCCAGCGGACCTTCCTTCCCGCGGCCTGCTGCCGGCTCTGCGGCCTCTTCCGCGTC
TTCGCCTTCGCCCTCAGACGAGTCGGATCTCCCTTTGGGCCGCCTCCCCGCATCGATACCGTCGACCCGG
GCGGCCGCTTCGAGCAGACATGATAAGATACATTGATGAGTTTGGACAAACCACAACTAGAATGCAGTGA
AAAAAATGCTTTATTTGTGAAATTTGTGATGCTATTGCTTTATTTGTAACCATTATAAGCTGCAATAAAC
AAGTTAACAACAACAATTGCATTCATTTTATGTTTCAGGTTCAGGGGGAGATGTGGGAGGTTTTTTAAAG
CAAGTAAAACCTCTACAAATGTGGTAAAATCGATAAGGATCTCCCCTAGAGCATGGCTACGTAGATAAGT
AGCATGGCGGGTTAATCATTAACTACAAGGAACCCCTAGTGATGGAGTTGGCATCCTCTCTTTTGGGCGG
GTCTCC
